Addgene plasmid #110615: pBTK570
Purpose: BTK assembled broad-host-range plasmid encoding E2-Crimson protein driven by PA3 promoter
Depositing lab: Jeffrey Barrick. Depositing organization: University of Texas at Austin. Publication: Genetic Engineering of Bee Gut Microbiome Bacteria with a Toolkit for Modular Assembly of Broad-Host-Range Plasmids. Leonard SP, Perutka J, Powell JE, Geng P, Richhart DD, Byrom M, Kar S, Davies BW, Ellington AD, Moran NA, Barrick JE. ACS Synth Biol. 2018 May 18;7(5):1279-1290. doi: 10.1021/acssynbio.7b00399. Epub 2018 Apr 13. PubMed 29608282.
Backbone
  Vector backbone: RSF1010
  Vector type: Bacterial Expression
Growth in bacteria
  Bacterial resistance: Spectinomycin, 50 μg/mL
  Growth temperature: 37°C
  Growth strain: DH5alpha
  Copy number: Low Copy
Gene/Insert
  Gene/Insert name: E2-Crimson
  Species: Synthetic
  Cloning method: Restriction Enzyme; 5′ cloning site unknown (unknown if destroyed); 3′ cloning site unknown (unknown if destroyed)
Terms and licenses: Academic/Nonprofit Terms; Industry Terms: Not Available to Industry
How to cite: pBTK570 was a gift from Jeffrey Barrick (Addgene plasmid # 110615 ; http://n2t.net/addgene:110615 ; RRID:Addgene_110615)
