[The description below was written by a language model from this plasmid's Addgene catalogue record and pLannotate feature annotations shown in this document.]
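Description:
pBTK570 is a 7,999 bp broad-host-range bacterial expression plasmid built on the RSF1010 replicon by assembly of bee microbiome toolkit (BTK) modular parts. It is designed to constitutively express the far-red fluorescent protein E2-Crimson, so that bacteria carrying it can be labelled. The plasmid is maintained at low copy in E. coli and selected with spectinomycin through the aadA aminoglycoside adenylyltransferase gene, which also confers streptomycin resistance. Short fragments of a gentamicin acetyltransferase gene and of the class 1 integron Pc promoter lie upstream of aadA and appear to be remnants of the integron-derived cassette from which the marker came.

Replication relies on the RSF1010 oriV together with the plasmid-encoded RepA, RepB and RepC proteins. These make replication largely independent of host initiation factors and account for the wide host range among Gram-negative bacteria. An R1162-like antisense RNA involved in replicon regulation is also annotated. The backbone retains the mobilization region (oriT, mobA/repB, mobB and mobC), so the plasmid can be transferred by conjugation when a helper supplies the transfer machinery. This is useful for recipients that are hard to transform directly.

The payload is the E2-Crimson coding sequence, a rapidly maturing tetrameric DsRed-family protein, which the catalogue entry says is driven by the PA3 promoter. Neither feature table annotates that promoter, a ribosome binding site or a terminator. The two sequence records are the same length and carry the same elements, differing mainly in their start coordinate. The associated toolkit publication points to use in engineering and tracking bee gut bacteria.
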