Features (pLannotate 1.2.2; 11 found; start..end, strand, type, name):
   2081..2168    -  oriT           RSF1010 oriT: origin of transfer of the broad-host-range plasmid RSF1010 (Scholz et al., 1989)
   2199..2480    +  CDS            mobC: MOBC_ECOLX - Protein predicted: Swiss-Prot protein existence level 4. This protein is essential to promote the specific transfer of the plasmid in the presence of conjugative plasmids. From Escherichia coli.
   2510..2904    +  rep_origin     RSF1010 oriV: replication origin of the broad-host-range plasmid RSF1010; requires the RSF1010 RepA/B/C proteins for replication (Scholz et al., 1989)
   3637..4311    +  CDS            E2-Crimson: E2-Crimson is a basic (constitutively fluorescent) far red fluorescent protein published in 2009, derived from Discosoma sp.. It is reported to be a rapidly-maturing tetramer with low acid sensitivity.
   4514..5302    -  CDS            aadA: S3AD_ECOLX - Experimental evidence at protein level: Swiss-Prot protein existence level 1. Mediates bacterial resistance to the antibiotics streptomycin and spectinomycin. From Escherichia coli.
   5309..5365    -  CDS            GmR (fragment): gentamycin acetyltransferase; aacC1; confers resistance to gentamycin
   5541..5564    -  promoter       Pc promoter (fragment): intI1 (promoter lies within the coding sequence); class 1 integron promoter
   5682..6533    -  CDS            RSF1010 RepC: replication protein C of the broad-host-range plasmid RSF1010 (Scholz et al., 1989); repC
   6520..7359    -  CDS            RSF1010 RepA: replication protein A of the broad-host-range plasmid RSF1010 (Scholz et al., 1989); repA
   7351..7425    -  ncRNA          Plasmid R1162: Accession: RF00043 - R1162-like plasmid antisense RNA
   7873..2000    -  CDS            mobA (across the origin): MOBA2_ECOLX - Also known as repB. Experimental evidence at protein level: Swiss-Prot protein existence level 1. Part of the relaxosome complex that is responsible for plasmid transfer during conjugation. Locally unwinds DNA and catalyzes the cleavage of one of the DNA strands at oriT. The cleaved strand is then transferred through the dedicated type IV secretion apparatus. MobA remains covalently linked at the 5' end of the strand, and once in the recipient cell, it probably catalyzes the rejoining of the two ends of the strand, re-forming the circular plasmid DNA. The primase activity of MobA
>Addgene plasmid #110615 | pBTK570 | depositor full sequence | sequence record 208076 | pBTK570 sequence 7999 bps
TCCGCTTCGTGGCCGGGCTTGCGCTCTGCCAGCGCTGGGCTGGCCTCGGCCATGGCCTTGCCGATTTCCT
CGGCACTGCGGCCCCGGCTGGCCAGCTTCTGCGCGGCGATAAAGTCGCACTTGCTGAGGTCATGACCGAA
GCGCTTGACCAGCCCGGCCATCTCGCTGCGGTACTCGTCCAGCGCCGTGCGCCGGTGGCGGCTAAGCTGC
CGCTCGGGCAGTTCGAGGCTGGCCAGCCTGCGGGCCTTCTCCTGCTGCCGCTGGGCCTGCTCGATCTGCT
GGCCAGCCTGCTGCACCAGCGCCGGGCCAGCGGTGGCGGTCTTGCCCTTGGATTCACGCAGCAGCACCCA
CGGCTGATAACCGGCGCGGGTGGTGTGCTTGTCCTTGCGGTTGGTGAAGCCCGCCAAGCGGCCATAGTGG
CGGCTGTCGGCGCTGGCCGGGTCGGCGTCGTACTCGCTGGCCAGCGTCCGGGCAATCTGCCCCCGAAGTT
CACCGCCTGCGGCGTCGGCCACCTTGACCCATGCCTGATAGTTCTTCGGGCTGGTTTCCACTACCAGGGC
AGGCTCCCGGCCCTCGGCTTTCATGTCATCCAGGTCAAACTCGCTGAGGTCGTCCACCAGCACCAGACCA
TGCCGCTCCTGCTCGGCGGGCCTGATATACACGTCATTGCCCTGGGCATTCATCCGCTTGAGCCATGGCG
TGTTCTGGAGCACTTCGGCGGCTGACCATTCCCGGTTCATCATCTGGCCGGTGGGTGCGTCCCTGACGCC
GATATCGAAGCGCTCACAGCCCATGGCCTTGAGCTGTCGGCCTATGGCCTGCAAAGTCCTGTCGTTCTTC
ATCGGGCCACCAAGCGCAGCCAGATCGAGCCGTCCTCGGTTGTCAGTGGCGTCAGGTCGAGCAAGAGCAA
CGATGCGATCAGCAGCACCACCGTAGGCATCATGGAAGCCAGCATCACGGTTAGCCATAGCTTCCAGTGC
CACCCCCGCGACGCGCTCCGGGCGCTCTGCGCGGCGCTGCTCACCTCGGCGGCTACCTCCCGCAACTCTT
TGGCCAGCTCCACCCATGCCGCCCCTGTCTGGCGCTGGGCTTTCAGCCACTCCGCCGCCTGCGCCTCGCT
GGCCTGCTTGGTCTGGCTCATGACCTGCCGGGCTTCGTCGGCCAGTGTCGCCATGCTCTGGGCCAGCGGT
TCGATCTGCTCCGCTAACTCGTTGATGCCTCTGGATTTCTTCACTCTGTCGATTGCGTTCATGGTCTATT
GCCTCCCGGTATTCCTGTAAGTCGATGATCTGGGCGTTGGCGGTGTCGATGTTCAGGGCCACGTCTGCCC
GGTCGGTGCGGATGCCCCGGCCTTCCATCTCCACCACGTTCGGCCCCAGGTGAACACCGGGCAGGCGCTC
GATGCCCTGCGCCTCAAGTGTTCTGTGGTCAATGCGGGCGTCGTGGCCAGCCCGCTCTAATGCCCGGTTG
GCATGGTCGGCCCATGCCTCGCGGGTCTGCTCAAGCCATGCCTTGGGCTTGAGCGCTTCGGTCTTCTGTG
CCCCGCCCTTCTCCGGGGTCTTGCCGTTGTACCGCTTGAACCACTGAGCGGCGGGCCGCTCGATGCCGTC
ATTGATCCGCTCGGAGATCATCAGGTGGCAGTGCGGGTTCTCGCCGCCACCGGCATGGATGGCCAGCGTA
TACGGCAGGCGCTCGGCACCGGTCAGGTGCTGGGCGAACTCGGACGCCAGCGCCTTCTGCTGGTCGAGGG
TCAGCTCGACCGGCAGGGCAAATTCGACCTCCTTGAACAGCCGCCCATTGGCGCGTTCATACAGGTCGGC
AGCATCCCAGTAGTCGGCGGGCCGCTCGACGAACTCCGGCATGTGCCCGGATTCGGCGTGCAAGACTTCA
TCCATGTCGCGGGCATACTTGCCTTCGCGCTGGATGTAGTCGGCCTTGGCCCTGGCCGATTGGCCGCCCG
ACCTGCTGCCGGTTTTCGCCGTAAGGTGATAAATCGCCATGCTGCCTCGCTGTTGCTTTTGCTTTTCGGC
TCCATGCAATGGCCCTCGGAGAGCGCACCGCCCGAAGGGTGGCCGTTAGGCCAGTTTCTCGAAGAGAAAC
CGGTAAGTGCGCCCTCCCCTACAAAGTAGGGTCGGGATTGCCGCCGCTGTGCCTCCATGATAGCCTACGA
GACAGCACATTAACAATGGGGTGTCAAGATGGTTAAGGGGAGCAACAAGGCGGCGGATCGGCTGGCCAAG
CTCGAAGAACAACGAGCGCGAATCAATGCCGAAATTCAGCGGGAGCGGGCAAGGGAACAGCAGCAAGAGC
GCAAGAACGAAACAAGGCGCAAGGTGCTGGTGGGGGCCATGATTTTGGCCAAGGTGAACAGCAGCGAGTG
GCCGGAGGATCGGCTCATGGCGGCAATGGATGCGTACCTTGAACGCGACCACGACCGCGCCTTGTTCGGT
CTGCCGCCACGCCAGAAGGATGAGCCGGGCTGAATGATCGACCGAGACAGGCCCTGCGGGGCTGCACACG
CGCCCCCACCCTTCGGGTAGGGGGAAAGGCCGCTAAAGCGGCTAAAAGCGCTCCAGCGTATTTCTGCGGG
GTTTGGTGTGGGGTTTAGCGGGCTTTGCCCGCCTTTCCCCCTGCCGCGCAGCGGTGGGGCGGTGTGTAGC
CTAGCGCAGCGAATAGACCAGCTATCCGGCCTCTGGCCGGGCATATTGGGCAAGGGCAGCAGCGCCCCAC
AAGGGCGCTGATAACCGCGCCTAGTGGATTATTCTTAGATAATCATGGATGGATTTTTCCAACACCCCGC
CAGCCCCCGCCCCTGCTGGGTTTGCAGGTTTGGGGGCGTGACAGTTATTGCAGGGGTTCGTGACAGTTAT
TGCAGGGGGGCGTGACAGTTATTGCAGGGGTTCGTGACAGTTAGTACGGGAGTGACGGGCACTGGCTGGC
AATGTCTAGCAACGGCAGGCATTTCGGCTGAGGGTAAAAGAACTTTCCGCTAAGCGATAGACTGTATGTA
AACACAGTATTGCAAGGACGCGGAACATGCCTCATGTGGCGGCCAGGACGGCCAGCCGGGATCGGGATAC
TGGTCGTTACCAGAGCCACCGACCCGAGCAAACCCTTCTCTATCAGATCGTTGACGAGTATTACCCGGCA
TTCGCTGCGCTTATGGCAGAGCAGGGAAAGGAATTGCCGGGCTATGTGCAACGGGAATTTGAAGAATTTC
TCCAATGCGGGCGGCTGGAGCATGGCTTTCTACGGGTTCGCTGCGAGTCTTGCCACGCCGAGCACCTGGT
CGCTTTCAGAAATCAATCTAAAGTATATATGAGTAAACTTGGTCTGACAGGCCCCTGAATTCGCATCTAG
ATGGTAGAGCCACAAACAGCCGGTACAAGCAACGATCTCCAGGACCATCTGAATCATGCGCGGATGACAC
GAACTCACGACGGCGATCACAGACATTAACCCACAGTACAGACACTGCGACAACGTGGCAATTCGTCGCA
ATACCGTCTCACTGAACTGGCCGATAATTGCAGACGAACGGGTGAAACAAAACGGTTGACAACATGAAGT
AAACACGGTACGATGTACCACATGAAACGACAGTGAGTCAATACAGAAACAGAGGAGATATTACATATGG
ATAGCACTGAGAACGTCATCAAGCCCTTCATGCGCTTCAAGGTGCACATGGAGGGCTCCGTGAACGGCCA
CGAGTTCGAGATCGAGGGCGTGGGCGAGGGCAAGCCCTACGAGGGCACCCAGACCGCCAAGCTGCAAGTG
ACCAAGGGCGGCCCCCTGCCCTTCGCCTGGGACATCCTGTCCCCCCAGTTCTTCTACGGCTCCAAGGCGT
ACATCAAGCACCCCGCCGACATCCCCGACTACCTCAAGCAGTCCTTCCCCGAGGGCTTCAAGTGGGAGCG
CGTGATGAACTTCGAGGACGGCGGCGTGGTGACCGTGACCCAGGACTCCTCCCTGCAGGACGGCACCCTC
ATCTACCACGTGAAGTTCATCGGCGTGAACTTCCCCTCCGACGGCCCCGTAATGCAGAAGAAGACTCTGG
GCTGGGAGCCCTCCACTGAGCGCAACTACCCCCGCGACGGCGTGCTGAAGGGCGAGAACCACATGGCGCT
GAAGCTGAAGGGCGGCGGCCACTACCTGTGTGAGTTCAAGTCCATCTACATGGCCAAGAAGCCCGTGAAG
CTGCCCGGCTACCACTACGTGGACTACAAGCTCGACATCACCTCCCACAACGAGGACTACACCGTGGTGG
AGCAGTACGAGCGCGCCGAGGCCCGCCACCACCTGTTCCAGACTCACGGTATGGACGAATTGTACAAGCA
CGACGAATTGTAAATCCGTAATCGTTAATCCGCAAATAACGTAAAAACCCGCTTCGGCGGGTTTTTTTAT
GGGGGGAGTTTAGGGAAAGAGCATTTGTCAGCTGGATCAGCAGATGGGAACCGGATACTCCTCAGCCTCC
AGAGTAGCCAATGAGACGCCGAGCGGCCGCTTATTTGCCGACTACCTTGGTGATCTCGCCTTTCACGTAG
TGGACAAATTCTTCCAACTGATCTGCGCGCGAGGCCAAGCGATCTTCTTCTTGTCCAAGATAAGCCTGTC
TAGCTTCAAGTATGACGGGCTGATACTGGGCCGGCAGGCGCTCCATTGCCCAGTCGGCAGCGACATCCTT
CGGCGCGATTTTGCCGGTTACTGCGCTGTACCAAATGCGGGACAACGTAAGCACTACATTTCGCTCATCG
CCAGCCCAGTCGGGCGGCGAGTTCCATAGCGTTAAGGTTTCATTTAGCGCCTCAAATAGATCCTGTTCAG
GAACCGGATCAAAGAGTTCCTCCGCCGCTGGACCTACCAAGGCAACGCTATGTTCTCTTGCTTTTGTCAG
CAAGATAGCCAGATCAATGTCGATCGTGGCTGGCTCGAAGATACCCGCAAGAATGTCATTGCGCTGCCAT
TCTCCAAATTGCAGTTCGCGCTTAGCTGGATAACGCCACGGAATGATGTCGTCGTGCACAACAATGGTGA
CTTCTACAGCGCGGAGAATCTCGCTCTCTCCAGGGGAAGCCGAAGTTTCCAAAAGGTCGTTGATCAAAGC
TCGCCGCGTTGTTTCATCAAGCCTTACGGTCACCGTAACCAGCAAATCAATATCACTGTGTGGCTTCAGG
CCGCCATCCACTGCGGAGCCGTACAAATGTACGGCCAGCAACGTCGGTTCGAGATGGCGCTCGATGACGC
CAACTACCTCTGATAGTTGAGTCGATACTTCGGCGATCACCGCTTCCCTCATAATGTTTAACTTTGTTTT
AGGGCGACTGCCCTGCTGCGTAACATCGTTGCTGCTCCATAACATCAAACATCGACCCACGGCGTAACGC
GCTTGCTGCTTGGATGCCCGAGGCATAGACTGTACCCCAAAAAAACAGTCATAACAAGCCATGAAAACCG
CCACTGCGCCGTTACCACCGCTGCGTTCGGTCAAGGTTCTGGACCAGTTGCGTGAGCGCATACGCTACTT
GCATTACAGCTTACGAACCGAACAGGCTTATGTCCACTGGGTTCGTGCCTTCATCCGTTTCCACGGTGTG
CGTCACCCGGCAACCTTGGGTAGCAGCGAAGTCGAGGCATTTCTGTCCTGGCTGGTCATGACCAAAATCC
CTTAACGTGAGTCAGCCTGCCGCCTTGGGCCGGGTGATGTCGTACTTGCCCGCCGCGAACTCGGTTACCG
TCCAGCCCAGCGCGACCAGCTCCGGCAACGCCTCGCGCACCCGCTTGCGGCGCTTGCGCATGGTCGAACC
ACTGGCCTCTGACGGCCAGACATAGCCGCACAAGGTATCTATGGAAGCCTTGCCGGTTTTGCCGGGGTCG
ATCCAGCCACACAGCCGCTGGTGCAGCAGGCGGGCGGTTTCGCTGTCCAGCGCCCGCACCTCGTCCATGC
TGATGCGCACATGCTGGCCGCCACCCATGACGGCCTGCGCGATCAAGGGGTTCAGGGCCACGTACAGGCG
CCCGTCCGCCTCGTCGCTGGCGTACTCCGACAGCAGCCGAAACCCCTGCCGCTTGCGGCCATTCTGGGCG
ATGATGGATACCTTCCAAAGGCGCTCGATGCAGTCCTGTATGTGCTTGAGCGCCCCACCACTATCGACCT
CTGCCCCGATTTCCTTTGCCAGCGCCCGATAGCTACCTTTGACCACATGGCATTCAGCGGTGACGGCCTC
CCACTTGGGTTCCAGGAACAGCCGGAGCTGCCGTCCGCCTTCGGTCTTGGGTTCCGGGCCAAGCACTAGG
CCATTAGGCCCAGCCATGGCCACCAGCCCTTGCAGGATGCGCAGATCATCAGCGCCCAGCGGCTCCGGGC
CGCTGAACTCGATCCGCTTGCCGTCGCCGTAGTCATACGTCACGTCCAGCTTGCTGCGCTTGCGCTCGCC
CCGCTTGAGGGCACGGAACAGGCCGGGGGCCAGACAGTGCGCCGGGTCGTGCCGGACGTGGCTGAGGCTG
TGCTTGTTCTTAGGCTTCACCACGGGGCACCCCCTTGCTCTTGCGCTGCCTCTCCAGCACGGCGGGCTTG
AGCACCCCGCCGTCATGCCGCCTGAACCACCGATCAGCGAACGGTGCGCCATAGTTGGCCTTGCTCACAC
CGAAGCGGACGAAGAACCGGCGCTGGTCGTCGTCCACACCCCATTCCTCGGCCTCGGCGCTGGTCATGCT
CGACAGGTAGGACTGCCAGCGGATGTTATCGACCAGTACCGAGCTGCCCCGGCTGGCCTGCTGCTGGTCG
CCTGCGCCCATCATGGCCGCGCCCTTGCTGGCATGGTGCAGGAACACGATAGAGCACCCGGTATCGGCGG
CGATGGCCTCCATGCGACCGATGACCTGGGCCATGGGGCCGCTGGCGTTTTCTTCCTCGATGTGGAACCG
GCGCAGCGTGTCCAGCACCATCAGGCGGCGGCCCTCGGCGGCGCGCTTGAGGCCGTCGAACCACTCCGGG
GCCATGATGTTGGGCAGGCTGCCGATCAGCGGCTGGATCAGCAGGCCGTCAGCCACGGCTTGCCGTTCCT
CGGCGCTGAGGTGCGCCCCAAGGGCGTGCAGGCGGTGATGAATGGCGGTGGGCGGGTCTTCGGCGGGCAG
GTAGATCACCGGGCCGGTGGGCAGTTCGCCCACCTCCAGCAGATCCGGCCCGCCTGCAATCTGTGCGGCC
AGTTGCAGGGCCAGCATGGATTTACCGGCACCACCGGGCGACACCAGCGCCCCGACCGTACCGGCCACCA
TGTTGGGCAAAACGTAGTCCAGCGGTGGCGGCGCTGCTGCGAACGCCTCCAGAATATTGATAGGCTTATG
GGTAGCCATTGATTGCCTCCTTTGCAGGCAGTTGGTGGTTAGGCGCTGGCGGGGTCACTACCCCCGCCCT
GCGCCGCTCTGAGTTCTTCCAGGCACTCGCGCAGCGCCTCGTATTCGTCGTCGGTCAGCCAGAACTTGCG
CTGACGCATCCCTTTGGCCTTCATGCGCTCGGCATATCGCGCTTGGCGTACAGCGTCAGGGCTGGCCAGC
AGGTCGCCGGTCTGCTTGTCCTTTTGGTCTTTCATATCAGTCACCGAGAAACTTGCCGGGGCCGAAAGGC
TTGTCTTCGCGGAACAAGGACAAGGTGCAGCCGTCAAGGTTAAGGCTGGCCATATCAGCGACTGAAAAGC
GGCCAGCCTCGGCCTTGTTTGACGTATAACCAAAGCCACCGGGCAACCAATAGCCCTTGTCACTTTTGAT
CAGGTAGACCGACCCTGAAGCGCTTTTTTCGTATTCCATAAAACCCCCTTCTGTGCGTGAGTACTCATAG
TATAACAGGCGTGAGTACCAACGCAAGCACTACATGCTGAAATCTGGCCCGCCCCTGTCCATGCCTCGCT
GGCGGGGTGCCGGTGCCCGTGCCAGCTCGGCCCGCGCAAGCTGGACGCTGGGCAGACCCATGACCTTGCT
GACGGTGCGCTCGATGTAA
