Features (pLannotate 1.2.2; 12 found; start..end, strand, type, name):
    617..1291    +  CDS            E2-Crimson: E2-Crimson is a basic (constitutively fluorescent) far red fluorescent protein published in 2009, derived from Discosoma sp.. It is reported to be a rapidly-maturing tetramer with low acid sensitivity.
   1494..2282    -  CDS            aadA: S3AD_ECOLX - Experimental evidence at protein level: Swiss-Prot protein existence level 1. Mediates bacterial resistance to the antibiotics streptomycin and spectinomycin. From Escherichia coli.
   2289..2345    -  CDS            GmR (fragment): gentamycin acetyltransferase; aacC1; confers resistance to gentamycin
   2521..2544    -  promoter       Pc promoter (fragment): intI1 (promoter lies within the coding sequence); class 1 integron promoter
   2662..3513    -  CDS            RSF1010 RepC (fragment): replication protein C of the broad-host-range plasmid RSF1010 (Scholz et al., 1989); repC
   3500..4339    -  CDS            RSF1010 RepA: replication protein A of the broad-host-range plasmid RSF1010 (Scholz et al., 1989); repA
   4331..4405    -  ncRNA          Plasmid R1162: Accession: RF00043 - R1162-like plasmid antisense RNA
   4850..5821    -  CDS            RSF1010 RepB: replication protein B of the broad-host-range plasmid RSF1010 (Scholz et al., 1989); repB
   5821..6231    -  CDS            mobB: MOBB2_ECOLX - Protein predicted: Swiss-Prot protein existence level 4. This protein is essential to promote the specific transfer of the plasmid in the presence of conjugative plasmids. From Escherichia coli.
   7060..7147    -  oriT           RSF1010 oriT: origin of transfer of the broad-host-range plasmid RSF1010 (Scholz et al., 1989)
   7178..7459    +  CDS            mobC: MOBC_ECOLX - Protein predicted: Swiss-Prot protein existence level 4. This protein is essential to promote the specific transfer of the plasmid in the presence of conjugative plasmids. From Escherichia coli.
   7489..7883    +  rep_origin     RSF1010 oriV: replication origin of the broad-host-range plasmid RSF1010; requires the RSF1010 RepA/B/C proteins for replication (Scholz et al., 1989)
>Addgene plasmid #110615 | pBTK570 | addgene full sequence | sequence record 218140 | Addgene NGS Result
TGCAAGGACGCGGAACATGCCTCATGTGGCGGCCAGGACGGCCAGCCGGGATCGGGATACTGGTCGTTAC
CAGAGCCACCGACCCGAGCAAACCCTTCTCTATCAGATCGTTGACGAGTATTACCCGGCATTCGCTGCGC
TTATGGCAGAGCAGGGAAAGGAATTGCCGGGCTATGTGCAACGGGAATTTGAAGAATTTCTCCAATGCGG
GCGGCTGGAGCATGGCTTTCTACGGGTTCGCTGCGAGTCTTGCCACGCCGAGCACCTGGTCGCTTTCAGA
AATCAATCTAAAGTATATATGAGTAAACTTGGTCTGACAGGCCCCTGAATTCGCATCTAGATGGTAGAGC
CACAAACAGCCGGTACAAGCAACGATCTCCAGGACCATCTGAATCATGCGCGGATGACACGAACTCACGA
CGGCGATCACAGACATTAACCCACAGTACAGACACTGCGACAACGTGGCAATTCGTCGCAATACCGTCTC
ACTGAACTGGCCGATAATTGCAGACGAACGGGTGAAACAAAACGGTTGACAACATGAAGTAAACACGGTA
CGATGTACCACATGAAACGACAGTGAGTCAATACAGAAACAGAGGAGATATTACATATGGATAGCACTGA
GAACGTCATCAAGCCCTTCATGCGCTTCAAGGTGCACATGGAGGGCTCCGTGAACGGCCACGAGTTCGAG
ATCGAGGGCGTGGGCGAGGGCAAGCCCTACGAGGGCACCCAGACCGCCAAGCTGCAAGTGACCAAGGGCG
GCCCCCTGCCCTTCGCCTGGGACATCCTGTCCCCCCAGTTCTTCTACGGCTCCAAGGCGTACATCAAGCA
CCCCGCCGACATCCCCGACTACCTCAAGCAGTCCTTCCCCGAGGGCTTCAAGTGGGAGCGCGTGATGAAC
TTCGAGGACGGCGGCGTGGTGACCGTGACCCAGGACTCCTCCCTGCAGGACGGCACCCTCATCTACCACG
TGAAGTTCATCGGCGTGAACTTCCCCTCCGACGGCCCCGTAATGCAGAAGAAGACTCTGGGCTGGGAGCC
CTCCACTGAGCGCAACTACCCCCGCGACGGCGTGCTGAAGGGCGAGAACCACATGGCGCTGAAGCTGAAG
GGCGGCGGCCACTACCTGTGTGAGTTCAAGTCCATCTACATGGCCAAGAAGCCCGTGAAGCTGCCCGGCT
ACCACTACGTGGACTACAAGCTCGACATCACCTCCCACAACGAGGACTACACCGTGGTGGAGCAGTACGA
GCGCGCCGAGGCCCGCCACCACCTGTTCCAGACTCACGGTATGGACGAATTGTACAAGCACGACGAATTG
TAAATCCGTAATCGTTAATCCGCAAATAACGTAAAAACCCGCTTCGGCGGGTTTTTTTATGGGGGGAGTT
TAGGGAAAGAGCATTTGTCAGCTGGATCAGCAGATGGGAACCGGATACTCCTCAGCCTCCAGAGTAGCCA
ATGAGACGCCGAGCGGCCGCTTATTTGCCGACTACCTTGGTGATCTCGCCTTTCACGTAGTGGACAAATT
CTTCCAACTGATCTGCGCGCGAGGCCAAGCGATCTTCTTCTTGTCCAAGATAAGCCTGTCTAGCTTCAAG
TATGACGGGCTGATACTGGGCCGGCAGGCGCTCCATTGCCCAGTCGGCAGCGACATCCTTCGGCGCGATT
TTGCCGGTTACTGCGCTGTACCAAATGCGGGACAACGTAAGCACTACATTTCGCTCATCGCCAGCCCAGT
CGGGCGGCGAGTTCCATAGCGTTAAGGTTTCATTTAGCGCCTCAAATAGATCCTGTTCAGGAACCGGATC
AAAGAGTTCCTCCGCCGCTGGACCTACCAAGGCAACGCTATGTTCTCTTGCTTTTGTCAGCAAGATAGCC
AGATCAATGTCGATCGTGGCTGGCTCGAAGATACCCGCAAGAATGTCATTGCGCTGCCATTCTCCAAATT
GCAGTTCGCGCTTAGCTGGATAACGCCACGGAATGATGTCGTCGTGCACAACAATGGTGACTTCTACAGC
GCGGAGAATCTCGCTCTCTCCAGGGGAAGCCGAAGTTTCCAAAAGGTCGTTGATCAAAGCTCGCCGCGTT
GTTTCATCAAGCCTTACGGTCACCGTAACCAGCAAATCAATATCACTGTGTGGCTTCAGGCCGCCATCCA
CTGCGGAGCCGTACAAATGTACGGCCAGCAACGTCGGTTCGAGATGGCGCTCGATGACGCCAACTACCTC
TGATAGTTGAGTCGATACTTCGGCGATCACCGCTTCCCTCATAATGTTTAACTTTGTTTTAGGGCGACTG
CCCTGCTGCGTAACATCGTTGCTGCTCCATAACATCAAACATCGACCCACGGCGTAACGCGCTTGCTGCT
TGGATGCCCGAGGCATAGACTGTACCCCAAAAAAACAGTCATAACAAGCCATGAAAACCGCCACTGCGCC
GTTACCACCGCTGCGTTCGGTCAAGGTTCTGGACCAGTTGCGTGAGCGCATACGCTACTTGCATTACAGC
TTACGAACCGAACAGGCTTATGTCCACTGGGTTCGTGCCTTCATCCGTTTCCACGGTGTGCGTCACCCGG
CAACCTTGGGTAGCAGCGAAGTCGAGGCATTTCTGTCCTGGCTGGTCATGACCAAAATCCCTTAACGTGA
GTCAGCCTGCCGCCTTGGGCCGGGTGATGTCGTACTTGCCCGCCGCGAACTCGGTTACCGTCCAGCCCAG
CGCGACCAGCTCCGGCAACGCCTCGCGCACCCGCTGGCGGCGCTTGCGCATGGTCGAACCACTGGCCTCT
GACGGCCAGACATAGCCGCACAAGGTATCTATGGAAGCCTTGCCGGTTTTGCCGGGGTCGATCCAGCCAC
ACAGCCGCTGGTGCAGCAGGCGGGCGGTTTCGCTGTCCAGCGCCCGCACCTCGTCCATGCTGATGCGCAC
ATGCTGGCCGCCACCCATGACGGCCTGCGCGATCAAGGGGTTCAGGGCCACGTACAGGCGCCCGTCCGCC
TCGTCGCTGGCGTACTCCGACAGCAGCCGAAACCCCTGCCGCTTGCGGCCATTCTGGGCGATGATGGATA
CCTTCCAAAGGCGCTCGATGCAGTCCTGTATGTGCTTGAGCGCCCCACCACTATCGACCTCTGCCCCGAT
TTCCTTTGCCAGCGCCCGATAGCTACCTTTGACCACCATGGCATCAGCGGTGACGGCCTCCCACTTGGGT
TCCAGGAACAGCCGGAGCTGCCGTCCGCCTTCGGTCTTGGGTTCCGGGCCAAGCACTAGGCCATTAGGCC
CAGCCATGGCCACCAGCCCTTGCAGGATGCGCAGATCATCAGCGCCCAGCGGCTCCGGGCCGCTGAACTC
GATCCGCTTGCCGTCGCCGTAGTCATACGTCACGTCCAGCTTGCTGCGCTTGCGCTCGCCCCGCTTGAGG
GCACGGAACAGGCCGGGGGCCAGACAGTGCGCCGGGTCGTGCCGGACGTGGCTGAGGCTGTGCTTGTTCT
TAGGCTTCACCACGGGGCACCCCCTTGCTCTTGCGCTGCCTCTCCAGCACGGCGGGCTTGAGCACCCCGC
CGTCATGCCGCCTGAACCACCGATCAGCGAACGGTGCGCCATAGTTGGCCTTGCTCACACCGAAGCGGAC
GAAGAACCGGCGCTGGTCGTCGTCCACACCCCATTCCTCGGCCTCGGCGCTGGTCATGCTCGACAGGTAG
GACTGCCAGCGGATGTTATCGACCAGTACCGAGCTGCCCCGGCTGGCCTGCTGCTGGTCGCCTGCGCCCA
TCATGGCCGCGCCCTTGCTGGCATGGTGCAGGAACACGATAGAGCACCCGGTATCGGCGGCGATGGCCTC
CATGCGACCGATGACCTGGGCCATGGGGCCGCTGGCGTTTTCTTCCTCGATGTGGAACCGGCGCAGCGTG
TCCAGCACCATCAGGCGGCGGCCCTCGGCGGCGCGCTTGAGGCCGTCGAACCACTCCGGGGCCATGATGT
TGGGCAGGCTGCCGATCAGCGGCTGGATCAGCAGGCCGTCAGCCACGGCTTGCCGTTCCTCGGCGCTGAG
GTGCGCCCCAAGGGCGTGCAGGCGGTGATGAATGGCGGTGGGCGGGTCTTCGGCGGGCAGGTAGATCACC
GGGCCGGTGGGCAGTTCGCCCACCTCCAGCAGATCCGGCCCGCCTGCAATCTGTGCGGCCAGTTGCAGGG
CCAGCATGGATTTACCGGCACCACCGGGCGACACCAGCGCCCCGACCGTACCGGCCACCATGTTGGGCAA
AACGTAGTCCAGCGGTGGCGGCGCTGCTGCGAACGCCTCCAGAATATTGATAGGCTTATGGGTAGCCATT
GATTGCCTCCTTTGCAGGCAGTTGGTGGTTAGGCGCTGGCGGGGTCACTACCCCCGCCCTGCGCCGCTCT
GAGTTCTTCCAGGCACTCGCGCAGCGCCTCGTATTCGTCGTCGGTCAGCCAGAACTTGCGCTGACGCATC
CCTTTGGCCTTCATGCGCTCGGCATATCGCGCTTGGCGTACAGCGTCAGGGCTGGCCAGCAGGTCGCCGG
TCTGCTTGTCCTTTTGGTCTTTCATATCAGTCACCGAGAAACTTGCCGGGGCCGAAAGGCTTGTCTTCGC
GGAACAAGGACAAGGTGCAGCCGTCAAGGTTAAGGCTGGCCATATCAGCGACTGAAAAGCGGCCAGCCTC
GGCCTTGTTTGACGTATAACCAAAGCCACCGGGCAACCAATAGCCCTTGTCACTTTTGATCAGGTAGACC
GACCCTGAAGCGCTTTTTTCGTATTCCATAAAACCCCCTTCTGTGCGTGAGTACTCATAGTATAACAGGC
GTGAGTACCAACGCAAGCACTACATGCTGAAATCTGGCCCGCCCCTGTCCATGCCTCGCTGGCGGGGTGC
CGGTGCCCGTGCCAGCTCGGCCCGCGCAAGCTGGACGCTGGGCAGACCCATGACCTTGCTGACGGTGCGC
TCGATGTAATCCGCTTCGTGGCCGGGCTTGCGCTCTGCCAGCGCTGGGCTGGCCTCGGCCATGGCCTTGC
CGATTTCCTCGGCACTGCGGCCCCGGCTGGCCAGCTTCTGCGCGGCGATAAAGTCGCACTTGCTGAGGTC
ATCACCGAAGCGCTTGACCAGCCCGGCCATCTCGCTGCGGTACTCGTCCAGCGCCGTGCGCCGGTGGCGG
CTAAGCTGCCGCTCGGGCAGTTCGAGGCTGGCCAGCCTGCGGGCCTTCTCCTGCTGCCGCTGGGCCTGCT
CGATCTGCTGGCCAGCCTGCTGCACCAGCGCCGGGCCAGCGGTGGCGGTCTTGCCCTTGGATTCACGCAG
CAGCACCCACGGCTGATAACCGGCGCGGGTGGTGTGCTTGTCCTTGCGGTTGGTGAAGCCCGCCAAGCGG
CCATAGTGGCGGCTGTCGGCGCTGGCCGGGTCGGCGTCGTACTCGCTGGCCAGCGTCCGGGCAATCTGCC
CCCGAAGTTCACCGCCTGCGGCGTCGGCCACCTTGACCCATGCCTGATAGTTCTTCGGGCTGGTTTCCAC
TACCAGGGCAGGCTCCCGGCCCTCGGCTTTCATGTCATCCAGGTCAAACTCGCTGAGGTCGTCCACCAGC
ACCAGACCATGCCGCTCCTGCTCGGCGGGCCTGATATACACGTCATTGCCCTGGGCATTCATCCGCTTGA
GCCATGGCGTGTTCTGGAGCACTTCGGCGGCTGACCATTCCCGGTTCATCATCTGGCCGGTGGTGGCGTC
CCTGACGCCGATATCGAAGCGCTCACAGCCCATGGCCTTGAGCTGTCGGCCTATGGCCTGCAAAGTCCTG
TCGTTCTTCATCGGGCCACCAAGCGCAGCCAGATCGAGCCGTCCTCGGTTGTCAGTGGCGTCAGGTCGAG
CAAGAGCAACGATGCGATCAGCAGCACCACCGTAGGCATCATGGAAGCCAGCATCACGGTTAGCCATAGC
TTCCAGTGCCACCCCCGCGACGCGCTCCGGGCGCTCTGCGCGGCGCTGCTCACCTCGGCGGCTACCTCCC
GCAACTCTTTGGCCAGCTCCACCCATGCCGCCCCTGTCTGGCGCTGGGCTTTCAGCCACTCCGCCGCCTG
CGCCTCGCTGGCCTGCTGGGTCTGGCTCATGACCTGCCGGGCTTCGTCGGCCAGTGTCGCCATGCTCTGG
GCCAGCGGTTCGATCTGCTCCGCTAACTCGTTGATGCCTCTGGATTTCTTCACTCTGTCGATTGCGTTCA
TGGTCTATTGCCTCCCGGTATTCCTGTAAGTCGATGATCTGGGCGTTGGCGGTGTCGATGTTCAGGGCCA
CGTCTGCCCGGTCGGTGCGGATGCCCCGGCCTTCCATCTCCACCACGTTCGGCCCCAGGTGAACACCGGG
CAGGCGCTCGATGCCCTGCGCCTCAAGTGTTCTGTGGTCAATGCGGGCGTCGTGGCCAGCCCGCTCTAAT
GCCCGGTTGGCATGGTCGGCCCATGCCTCGCGGGTCTGCTCAAGCCATGCCTTGGGCTTGAGCGCTTCGG
TCTTCTGTGCCCCGCCCTTCTCCGGGGTCTTGCCGTTGTACCGCTTGAACCACTGAGCGGCGGGCCGCTC
GATGCCGTCATTGATCCGCTCGGAGATCATCAGGTGGCAGTGCGGGTTCTCGCCGCCACCGGCATGGATG
GCCAGCGTATACGGCAGGCGCTCGGCACCGGTCAGGTGCTGGGCGAACTCGGACGCCAGCGCCTTCTGCT
GGTCGAGGGTCAGCTCGACCGGCAGGGCAAATTCGACCTCCTTGAACAGCCGCCCATTGGCGCGTTCATA
CAGGTCGGCAGCATCCCAGTAGTCGGCGGGCCGCTCGACGAACTCCGGCATGTGCCCGGATTCGGCGTGC
AAGACTTCATCCATGTCGCGGGCATACTTGCCTTCGCGCTGGATGTAGTCGGCCTTGGCCCTGGCCGATT
GGCCGCCCGACCTGCTGCCGGTTTTCGCCGTAAGGTGATAAATCGCCATGCTGCCTCGCTGTTGCTTTTG
CTTTTCGGCTCCATGCAATGGCCCTCGGAGAGCGCACCGCCCGAAGGGTGGCCGTTAGGCCAGTTTCTCG
AAGAGAAACCGGTAAGTGCGCCCTCCCCTACAAAGTAGGGTCGGGATTGCCGCCGCTGTGCCTCCATGAT
AGCCTACGAGACAGCACATTAACAATGGGGTGTCAAGATGGTTAAGGGGAGCAACAAGGCGGCGGATCGG
CTGGCCAAGCTCGAAGAACAACGAGCGCGAATCAATGCCGAAATTCAGCGGGTGCGGGCAAGGGAACAGC
AGCAAGAGCGCAAGAACGAAACAAGGCGCAAGGTGCTGGTGGGGGCCATGATTTTGGCCAAGGTGAACAG
CAGCGAGTGGCCGGAGGATCGGCTCATGGCGGCAATGGATGCGTACCTTGAACGCGACCACGACCGCGCC
TTGTTCGGTCTGCCGCCACGCCAGAAGGATGAGCCGGGCTGAATGATCGACCGAGACAGGCCCTGCGGGG
CTGCACACGCGCCCCCACCCTTCGGGTAGGGGGAAAGGCCGCTAAAGCGGCTAAAAGCGCTCCAGCGTAT
TTCTGCGGGGTTTGGTGTGGGGTTTAGCGGGCTTTGCCCGCCTTTCCCCCTGCCGCGCAGCGGTGGGGCG
GTGTGTAGCCTAGCGCAGCGAATAGACCAGCTATCCGGCCTCTGGCCGGGCATATTGGGCAAGGGCAGCA
GCGCCCCACAAGGGCGCTGATAACCGCGCCTAGTGGATTATTCTTAGATAATCATGGATGGATTTTTCCA
ACACCCCGCCAGCCCCCGCCCCTGCTGGGTTTGCAGGTTTGGGGGCGTGACAGTTATTGCAGGGGTTCGT
GACAGTTATTGCAGGGGGGCGTGACAGTTATTGCAGGGGTTCGTGACAGTTAGTACGGGAGTGACGGGCA
CTGGCTGGCAATGTCTAGCAACGGCAGGCATTTCGGCTGAGGGTAAAAGAACTTTCCGCTAAGCGATAGA
CTGTATGTAAACACAGTAT
